>Addgene plasmid #114722 | pUC19_T790_28bp | depositor full sequence | sequence record 216424 | pUC19_T790_28bp sequence 2686 bps
CATTGGAAAACGTTCTTCGGGGCGAAAACTCTCAAGGATCTTACCGCTGTTGAGATCCAGTTCGATGTAA
CCCACTCGTGCACCCAACTGATCTTCAGCATCTTTTACTTTCACCAGCGTTTCTGGGTGAGCAAAAACAG
GAAGGCAAAATGCCGCAAAAAAGGGAATAAGGGCGACACGGAAATGTTGAATACTCATACTCTTCCTTTT
TCAATATTATTGAAGCATTTATCAGGGTTATTGTCTCATGAGCGGATACATATTTGAATGTATTTAGAAA
AATAAACAAATAGGGGTTCCGCGCACATTTCCCCGAAAAGTGCCACCTGACGTCTAAGAAACCATTATTA
TCATGACATTAACCTATAAAAATAGGCGTATCACGAGGCCCTTTCGTCTCGCGCGTTTCGGTGATGACGG
TGAAAACCTCTGACACATGCAGCTCCCGGAGACGGTCACAGCTTGTCTGTAAGCGGATGCCGGGAGCAGA
CAAGCCCGTCAGGGCGCGTCAGCGGGTGTTGGCGGGTGTCGGGGCTGGCTTAACTATGCGGCATCAGAGC
AGATTGTACTGAGAGTGCACCATATGCGGTGTGAAATACCGCACAGATGCGTAAGGAGAAAATACCGCAT
CAGGCGCCATTCGCCATTCAGGCTGCGCAACTGTTGGGAAGGGCGATCGGTGCGGGCCTCTTCGCTATTA
CGCCAGCTGGCGAAAGGGGGATGTGCTGCAAGGCGATTAAGTTGGGTAACGCCAGGGTTTTCCCAGTCAC
GACGTTGTAAAACGACGGCCAGTGAATTCGAGCTCGGTACCCGGGGATCCTCTAGAGTCGTGATATCACG
CAGCTCATGCCCTTCGTAGGACGTCATAGCTGTTTCCTGTGTGAAATTGTTATCCGCTCACAATTCCACA
CAACATACGAGCCGGAAGCATAAAGTGTAAAGCCTGGGGTGCCTAATGAGTGAGCTAACTCACATTAATT
GCGTTGCGCTCACTGCCCGCTTTCCAGTCGGGAAACCTGTCGTGCCAGCTGCATTAATGAATCGGCCAAC
GCGCGGGGAGAGGCGGTTTGCGTATTGGGCGCTCTTCCGCTTCCTCGCTCACTGACTCGCTGCGCTCGGT
CGTTCGGCTGCGGCGAGCGGTATCAGCTCACTCAAAGGCGGTAATACGGTTATCCACAGAATCAGGGGAT
AACGCAGGAAAGAACATGTGAGCAAAAGGCCAGCAAAAGGCCAGGAACCGTAAAAAGGCCGCGTTGCTGG
CGTTTTTCCATAGGCTCCGCCCCCCTGACGAGCATCACAAAAATCGACGCTCAAGTCAGAGGTGGCGAAA
CCCGACAGGACTATAAAGATACCAGGCGTTTCCCCCTGGAAGCTCCCTCGTGCGCTCTCCTGTTCCGACC
CTGCCGCTTACCGGATACCTGTCCGCCTTTCTCCCTTCGGGAAGCGTGGCGCTTTCTCATAGCTCACGCT
GTAGGTATCTCAGTTCGGTGTAGGTCGTTCGCTCCAAGCTGGGCTGTGTGCACGAACCCCCCGTTCAGCC
CGACCGCTGCGCCTTATCCGGTAACTATCGTCTTGAGTCCAACCCGGTAAGACACGACTTATCGCCACTG
GCAGCAGCCACTGGTAACAGGATTAGCAGAGCGAGGTATGTAGGCGGTGCTACAGAGTTCTTGAAGTGGT
GGCCTAACTACGGCTACACTAGAAGAACAGTATTTGGTATCTGCGCTCTGCTGAAGCCAGTTACCTTCGG
AAAAAGAGTTGGTAGCTCTTGATCCGGCAAACAAACCACCGCTGGTAGCGGTGGTTTTTTTGTTTGCAAG
CAGCAGATTACGCGCAGAAAAAAAGGATCTCAAGAAGATCCTTTGATCTTTTCTACGGGGTCTGACGCTC
AGTGGAACGAAAACTCACGTTAAGGGATTTTGGTCATGAGATTATCAAAAAGGATCTTCACCTAGATCCT
TTTAAATTAAAAATGAAGTTTTAAATCAATCTAAAGTATATATGAGTAAACTTGGTCTGACAGTTACCAA
TGCTTAATCAGTGAGGCACCTATCTCAGCGATCTGTCTATTTCGTTCATCCATAGTTGCCTGACTCCCCG
TCGTGTAGATAACTACGATACGGGAGGGCTTACCATCTGGCCCCAGTGCTGCAATGATACCGCGAGACCC
ACGCTCACCGGCTCCAGATTTATCAGCAATAAACCAGCCAGCCGGAAGGGCCGAGCGCAGAAGTGGTCCT
GCAACTTTATCCGCCTCCATCCAGTCTATTAATTGTTGCCGGGAAGCTAGAGTAAGTAGTTCGCCAGTTA
ATAGTTTGCGCAACGTTGTTGCCATTGCTACAGGCATCGTGGTGTCACGCTCGTCGTTTGGTATGGCTTC
ATTCAGCTCCGGTTCCCAACGATCAAGGCGAGTTACATGATCCCCCATGTTGTGCAAAAAAGCGGTTAGC
TCCTTCGGTCCTCCGATCGTTGTCAGAAGTAAGTTGGCCGCAGTGTTATCACTCATGGTTATGGCAGCAC
TGCATAATTCTCTTACTGTCATGCCATCCGTAAGATGCTTTTCTGTGACTGGTGAGTACTCAACCAAGTC
ATTCTGAGAATAGTGTATGCGGCGACCGAGTTGCTCTTGCCCGGCGTCAATACGGGATAATACCGCGCCA
CATAGCAGAACTTTAAAAGTGCTCAT
Features (pLannotate 1.2.2; 11 found; start..end, strand, type, name):
    199..303     -  promoter       AmpR promoter: bla
    398..433     +  CDS            rop (fragment): Rop protein, which maintains plasmids at low copy number; rop
    535..634     +  misc_feature   bom (fragment): basis of mobility region from pBR322
    640..797     -  CDS            lacZα (fragment): LacZα fragment of β-galactosidase; lacZ fragment
    794..830     +  misc_feature   MCS (fragment): pUC18/19 multiple cloning site
    887..903     -  protein_bind   lac operator: The lac repressor binds to the lac operator to inhibit transcription in E. coli. This inhibition can be relieved by adding lactose or isopropyl-β-D-thiogalactopyranoside (IPTG). lac repressor encoded by lacI
    911..941     -  promoter       lac promoter: promoter for the E. coli lac operon
    956..977     -  protein_bind   CAP binding site: CAP binding activates transcription in the presence of cAMP. E. coli catabolite activator protein
    990..1082    -  CDS            lacI (fragment): lac repressor; lacI; The lac repressor binds to the lac operator to inhibit transcription in E. coli. This inhibition can be relieved by adding lactose or isopropyl-β-D-thiogalactopyranoside (IPTG).
   1265..1853    -  rep_origin     ori: high-copy-number ColE1/pMB1/pBR322/pUC origin of replication
   2024..198     -  CDS            AmpR (across the origin): β-lactamase; bla; confers resistance to ampicillin, carbenicillin, and related antibiotics
