>Addgene plasmid #114722 | pUC19_T790_28bp | addgene full sequence | sequence record 221233 | Addgene NGS Result
TTGAGATCCTTTTTTTCTGCGCGTAATCTGCTGCTTGCAAACAAAAAAACCACCGCTACCAGCGGTGGTT
TGTTTGCCGGATCAAGAGCTACCAACTCTTTTTCCGAAGGTAACTGGCTTCAGCAGAGCGCAGATACCAA
ATACTGTTCTTCTAGTGTAGCCGTAGTTAGGCCACCACTTCAAGAACTCTGTAGCACCGCCTACATACCT
CGCTCTGCTAATCCTGTTACCAGTGGCTGCTGCCAGTGGCGATAAGTCGTGTCTTACCGGGTTGGACTCA
AGACGATAGTTACCGGATAAGGCGCAGCGGTCGGGCTGAACGGGGGGTTCGTGCACACAGCCCAGCTTGG
AGCGAACGACCTACACCGAACTGAGATACCTACAGCGTGAGCTATGAGAAAGCGCCACGCTTCCCGAAGG
GAGAAAGGCGGACAGGTATCCGGTAAGCGGCAGGGTCGGAACAGGAGAGCGCACGAGGGAGCTTCCAGGG
GGAAACGCCTGGTATCTTTATAGTCCTGTCGGGTTTCGCCACCTCTGACTTGAGCGTCGATTTTTGTGAT
GCTCGTCAGGGGGGCGGAGCCTATGGAAAAACGCCAGCAACGCGGCCTTTTTACGGTTCCTGGCCTTTTG
CTGGCCTTTTGCTCACATGTTCTTTCCTGCGTTATCCCCTGATTCTGTGGATAACCGTATTACCGCCTTT
GAGTGAGCTGATACCGCTCGCCGCAGCCGAACGACCGAGCGCAGCGAGTCAGTGAGCGAGGAAGCGGAAG
AGCGCCCAATACGCAAACCGCCTCTCCCCGCGCGTTGGCCGATTCATTAATGCAGCTGGCACGACAGGTT
TCCCGACTGGAAAGCGGGCAGTGAGCGCAACGCAATTAATGTGAGTTAGCTCACTCATTAGGCACCCCAG
GCTTTACACTTTATGCTTCCGGCTCGTATGTTGTGTGGAATTGTGAGCGGATAACAATTTCACACAGGAA
ACAGCTATGACGTCCTACGAAGGGCATGAGCTGCATGATATCACGACTCTAGAGGATCCCCGGGTACCGA
GCTCGAATTCACTGGCCGTCGTTTTACAACGTCGTGACTGGGAAAACCCTGGCGTTACCCAACTTAATCG
CCTTGCAGCACATCCCCCTTTCGCCAGCTGGCGTAATAGCGAAGAGGCCCGCACCGATCGCCCTTCCCAA
CAGTTGCGCAGCCTGAATGGCGAATGGCGCCTGATGCGGTATTTTCTCCTTACGCATCTGTGCGGTATTT
CACACCGCATATGGTGCACTCTCAGTACAATCTGCTCTGATGCCGCATAGTTAAGCCAGCCCCGACACCC
GCCAACACCCGCTGACGCGCCCTGACGGGCTTGTCTGCTCCCGGCATCCGCTTACAGACAAGCTGTGACC
GTCTCCGGGAGCTGCATGTGTCAGAGGTTTTCACCGTCATCACCGAAACGCGCGAGACGAAAGGGCCTCG
TGATACGCCTATTTTTATAGGTTAATGTCATGATAATAATGGTTTCTTAGACGTCAGGTGGCACTTTTCG
GGGAAATGTGCGCGGAACCCCTATTTGTTTATTTTTCTAAATACATTCAAATATGTATCCGCTCATGAGA
CAATAACCCTGATAAATGCTTCAATAATATTGAAAAAGGAAGAGTATGAGTATTCAACATTTCCGTGTCG
CCCTTATTCCCTTTTTTGCGGCATTTTGCCTTCCTGTTTTTGCTCACCCAGAAACGCTGGTGAAAGTAAA
AGATGCTGAAGATCAGTTGGGTGCACGAGTGGGTTACATCGAACTGGATCTCAACAGCGGTAAGATCCTT
GAGAGTTTTCGCCCCGAAGAACGTTTTCCAATGATGAGCACTTTTAAAGTTCTGCTATGTGGCGCGGTAT
TATCCCGTATTGACGCCGGGCAAGAGCAACTCGGTCGCCGCATACACTATTCTCAGAATGACTTGGTTGA
GTACTCACCAGTCACAGAAAAGCATCTTACGGATGGCATGACAGTAAGAGAATTATGCAGTGCTGCCATA
ACCATGAGTGATAACACTGCGGCCAACTTACTTCTGACAACGATCGGAGGACCGAAGGAGCTAACCGCTT
TTTTGCACAACATGGGGGATCATGTAACTCGCCTTGATCGTTGGGAACCGGAGCTGAATGAAGCCATACC
AAACGACGAGCGTGACACCACGATGCCTGTAGCAATGGCAACAACGTTGCGCAAACTATTAACTGGCGAA
CTACTTACTCTAGCTTCCCGGCAACAATTAATAGACTGGATGGAGGCGGATAAAGTTGCAGGACCACTTC
TGCGCTCGGCCCTTCCGGCTGGCTGGTTTATTGCTGATAAATCTGGAGCCGGTGAGCGTGGGTCTCGCGG
TATCATTGCAGCACTGGGGCCAGATGGTAAGCCCTCCCGTATCGTAGTTATCTACACGACGGGGAGTCAG
GCAACTATGGATGAACGAAATAGACAGATCGCTGAGATAGGTGCCTCACTGATTAAGCATTGGTAACTGT
CAGACCAAGTTTACTCATATATACTTTAGATTGATTTAAAACTTCATTTTTAATTTAAAAGGATCTAGGT
GAAGATCCTTTTTGATAATCTCATGACCAAAATCCCTTAACGTGAGTTTTCGTTCCACTGAGCGTCAGAC
CCCGTAGAAAAGATCAAAGGATCTTC
Features (pLannotate 1.2.2; 11 found; start..end, strand, type, name):
      1..589     +  rep_origin     ori: high-copy-number ColE1/pMB1/pBR322/pUC origin of replication
    772..864     +  CDS            lacI (fragment): lac repressor; lacI; The lac repressor binds to the lac operator to inhibit transcription in E. coli. This inhibition can be relieved by adding lactose or isopropyl-β-D-thiogalactopyranoside (IPTG).
    877..898     +  protein_bind   CAP binding site: CAP binding activates transcription in the presence of cAMP. E. coli catabolite activator protein
    913..943     +  promoter       lac promoter: promoter for the E. coli lac operon
    951..967     +  protein_bind   lac operator: The lac repressor binds to the lac operator to inhibit transcription in E. coli. This inhibition can be relieved by adding lactose or isopropyl-β-D-thiogalactopyranoside (IPTG). lac repressor encoded by lacI
   1024..1060    -  misc_feature   MCS (fragment): pUC18/19 multiple cloning site
   1057..1214    +  CDS            lacZα (fragment): LacZα fragment of β-galactosidase; lacZ fragment
   1220..1319    -  misc_feature   bom (fragment): basis of mobility region from pBR322
   1421..1456    -  CDS            rop (fragment): Rop protein, which maintains plasmids at low copy number; rop
   1551..1655    +  promoter       AmpR promoter: bla
   1656..2516    +  CDS            AmpR: β-lactamase; bla; confers resistance to ampicillin, carbenicillin, and related antibiotics
