[The description below was written by a language model from this plasmid's Addgene catalogue record and pLannotate feature annotations shown in this document.]
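Description:
pUC19_T790_28bp is a small (2,686 bp) high-copy bacterial plasmid built on the pUC19 cloning vector. It carries a 28 bp fragment of the human EGFR gene that represents the wild-type allele at the T790 position. The plasmid replicates in E. coli from the pUC-type ColE1/pMB1 origin and is selected with ampicillin through the bla (β-lactamase) gene and its native promoter. The two annotated sequence records, one from the depositor and one from repository sequencing, are the same length and list the same set of features in opposite orientation and with different start points, so they agree with each other.

The rest of the plasmid is standard pUC19 architecture: a CAP binding site, lac promoter and lac operator upstream of the multiple cloning site and lacZα region, plus short remnants of lacI, bom and rop. The MCS and lacZα are annotated only as fragments, which is consistent with the insert having been placed in this region by restriction cloning. The 28 bp insert itself is too short to be picked up as a feature in either table. According to the depositor, the fragment includes a 6 bp barcode at its 3′ end.

Although the plasmid is catalogued as a bacterial expression vector, the insert is not meant to be expressed. The plasmid instead provides a renewable, sequence-defined source of the wild-type EGFR fragment, which serves as an analyte standard in SiMREPS, an amplification-free single-molecule kinetic fingerprinting assay for quantifying mutant DNA. There it would presumably act as the wild-type reference against which mutant detection specificity is judged.
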