Addgene plasmid #114722: pUC19_T790_28bp
Purpose: 28 bp fragment of the WT EGFR allele used as SiMREPS analyte standard
Depositing lab: Nils Walter. Depositing organization: University of Michigan. Publication: Ultra-specific and Amplification-free Quantification of Mutant DNA by Single-molecule Kinetic Fingerprinting. Hayward SL, Lund PE, Kang Q, Johnson-Buck A, Tewari M, Walter NG. J Am Chem Soc. 2018 Aug 20. doi: 10.1021/jacs.8b06685. PubMed 30125495.
Backbone
  Vector backbone: pUC19
  Backbone size w/o insert (bp): 2658
  Total vector size (bp): 2686
  Vector type: Bacterial Expression
Growth in bacteria
  Bacterial resistance: Ampicillin, 100 μg/mL
  Growth temperature: 37°C
  Growth strain: DH5alpha
  Copy number: High Copy
Gene/Insert
  Gene/Insert name: EGFR
  Species: H. sapiens (human)
  Insert size (bp): 28
  Entrez Gene: EGFR (a.k.a. ERBB, ERBB1, ERRP, HER1, NISBD2, NNCIS, PIG61, mENA)
  Cloning method: Restriction Enzyme; 5′ cloning site MylI (not destroyed); 3′ cloning site ZraI (not destroyed)
  Sequencing primers: 5′ TTTCCCAGTCACGACGTT; 3′ tgtggaattgtgagcgga
Terms and licenses: Academic/Nonprofit Terms; Industry Terms: Not Available to Industry
Depositor comments: Fragment contains 6 bp barcode TAGGAC at 3' end
How to cite: pUC19_T790_28bp was a gift from Nils Walter (Addgene plasmid # 114722 ; http://n2t.net/addgene:114722 ; RRID:Addgene_114722)
